Addgene plasmid #129986: pRDAX-146 C-Tag GFP[2] L20 FRB EBPF2
Purpose: PPI (BiFC/TriFC) assay vector
Depositing lab: Gary Lewin. Depositing organization: Max-Delbrueck-Centrum fuer Molekulare Medizin (MDC).
Backbone
  Vector backbone: custom built
  Vector type: Mammalian Expression
Growth in bacteria
  Bacterial resistance: Ampicillin, 100 μg/mL
  Growth temperature: 37°C
  Growth strain: DH5alpha
  Copy number: High Copy
Gene/Insert
  Gene/Insert name: FRB
  Species: M. musculus (mouse)
  Cloning method: Restriction Enzyme; 5′ cloning site unknown (unknown if destroyed); 3′ cloning site unknown (unknown if destroyed)
Terms and licenses: Academic/Nonprofit Terms; Industry Terms: Not Available to Industry
How to cite: pRDAX-146 C-Tag GFP[2] L20 FRB EBPF2 was a gift from Gary Lewin (Addgene plasmid # 129986 ; http://n2t.net/addgene:129986 ; RRID:Addgene_129986)
