[The description below was written by a language model from this plasmid's Addgene catalogue record and pLannotate feature annotations shown in this document.]
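Description:
pRDAX-146 C-Tag GFP[2] L20 FRB EBPF2 is a custom-built mammalian expression plasmid of about 6.3 kb, deposited as an assay vector for detecting protein–protein interactions by bimolecular or trimolecular fluorescence complementation (BiFC/TriFC). It is propagated in E. coli as a high-copy plasmid through a ColE1/pUC-type origin and is selected with ampicillin via the β-lactamase gene and its native promoter. No mammalian selection marker is annotated.

The expression unit is driven by the human CMV immediate-early enhancer and promoter, followed by a chimeric β-globin/immunoglobulin intron that promotes splicing and efficient mRNA export. Downstream lies the FRB coding sequence, the FKBP–rapamycin binding domain that dimerises with FKBP in the presence of rapamycin and is widely used as an inducible model interaction partner. The catalogue lists the insert as mouse, whereas the automated annotation matches it to the human FRAP domain. The plasmid name implies that FRB carries a C-terminal split-GFP fragment ("GFP[2]") joined through a linker ("L20"). An unannotated stretch of roughly 140 nt between FRB and the next feature could hold these elements, but the feature table does not identify them.

An EMCV IRES then allows cap-independent translation of EBFP2 from the same transcript, giving a blue fluorescent marker of transfection and expression level that is independent of any complementation signal. A second chimeric intron, a WPRE and the bovine growth hormone polyadenylation signal complete the cassette. A β-globin fragment with a rabbit β-globin poly(A) signal and a T3 promoter sit further downstream as backbone elements. The construct most plausibly serves as a rapamycin-inducible control partner in these complementation assays.
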