Features (pLannotate 1.2.2; 16 found; start..end, strand, type, name):
    155..532     +  enhancer       CMV enhancer: human cytomegalovirus immediate early enhancer
    534..733     +  promoter       CMV promoter: human cytomegalovirus (CMV) immediate early promoter
    872..1004    +  intron         chimeric intron: chimera between introns from human β-globin and immunoglobulin heavy chain genes
   1034..1309    +  CDS            FRB: FKBP-rapamycin binding domain of human FRAP
   1449..2035    +  misc_feature   IRES2: internal ribosome entry site (IRES) of the encephalomyocarditis virus (EMCV)
   2036..2755    +  CDS            EBFP2: enhanced blue variant of GFP (Ai et al., 2007) mammalian codon-optimized
   2801..2933    +  intron         chimeric intron: chimera between introns from human β-globin and immunoglobulin heavy chain genes
   2942..3530    +  misc_feature   WPRE: woodchuck hepatitis virus posttranscriptional regulatory element
   3534..3550    +  misc_feature   MCS (fragment): pUC18/19 multiple cloning site
   3563..3674    +  polyA_signal   bGH poly(A) signal: bovine growth hormone polyadenylation signal
   3770..3788    -  promoter       T3 promoter: promoter for bacteriophage T3 RNA polymerase
   3847..3921    +  CDS            HBB (fragment): HBB_PONPY - Experimental evidence at transcript level: Swiss-Prot protein existence level 2. Involved in oxygen transport from the lung to the various peripheral tissues. From Pongo pygmaeus (Bornean orangutan).
   3992..4047    +  polyA_signal   β-globin poly(A) signal: rabbit β-globin polyadenylation signal (Gil and Proudfoot, 1987)
   4426..5014    -  rep_origin     ori: high-copy-number ColE1/pMB1/pBR322/pUC origin of replication
   5185..6045    -  CDS            AmpR: β-lactamase; bla; confers resistance to ampicillin, carbenicillin, and related antibiotics
   6046..6150    -  promoter       AmpR promoter: bla
>Addgene plasmid #129986 | pRDAX-146 C-Tag GFP[2] L20 FRB EBPF2 | depositor full sequence | sequence record 249364 | Full Sequence
GCCTGCCTCCAGGCCTCAATATTGGCCATTAGCCATATTATTCATTGGTTATATAGCATAAATCAATATT
GGCTATTGGCCATTGCATACGTTGTATCTATATCATAATATGTACATTTATATTGGCTCATGTCCAATAT
GACCGCCATGTTGGCATTGATTATTGACTAGTTATTAATAGTAATCAATTACGGGGTCATTAGTTCATAG
CCCATATATGGAGTTCCGCGTTACATAACTTACGGTAAATGGCCCGCCTGGCTGACCGCCCAACGACCCC
CGCCCATTGACGTCAATAATGACGTATGTTCCCATAGTAACGCCAATAGGGACTTTCCATTGACGTCAAT
GGGTGGAGTATTTACGGTAAACTGCCCACTTGGCAGTACATCAAGTGTATCATATGCCAAGTCCGCCCCC
TATTGACGTCAATGACGGTAAATGGCCCGCCTGGCATTATGCCCAGTACATGACCTTACGGGACTTTCCT
ACTTGGCAGTACATCTACGTATTAGTCATCGCTATTACCATGGTGATGCGGTTTTGGCAGTACACCAATG
GGCGTGGATAGCGGTTTGACTCACGGGGATTTCCAAGTCTCCACCCCATTGACGTCAATGGGAGTTTGTT
TTGGCACCAAAATCAACGGGACTTTCCAAAATGTCGTAATAACCCCGCCCCGTTGACGCAAATGGGCGGT
AGGCGTGTACGGTGGGAGGTCTATATAAGCAGAGCTCGTTTAGTGAACCGTCAGATCACTAGAAGCTTTA
TTGCGGTAGTTTATCACAGTTAAATTGCTAACGCAGTCAGTGCTTCTGACACAACAGTCTCGAACTTAAG
CTGCAGAAGTTGGTCGTGAGGCACTGGGCAGGTAAGTATCAAGGTTACAAGACAGGTTTAAGGAGACCAA
TAGAAACTGGGCTTGTCGAGACAGAGAAGACTCTTGCGTTTCTGATAGGCACCTATTGGTCTTACTGACA
TCCACTTTGCCTTTCTCTCCACAGGTGTCCACTCCCAGGCCACCATGGTGGCCATCCTCTGGCATGAGAT
GTGGCATGAAGGCCTGGAAGAGGCATCTCGTTTGTACTTTGGGGAAAGGAACGTGAAAGGCATGTTTGAG
GTGCTGGAGCCCTTGCATGCTATGATGGAACGGGGCCCCCAGACTCTGAAGGAAACATCCTTTAATCAGG
CCTATGGTCGAGATTTAATGGAGGCCCAAGAGTGGTGCAGGAAGTACATGAAATCAGGGAATGTCAAGGA
CCTCACCCAAGCCTGGGACCTCTATTATCATGTGTTCCGACGAATCTCAGGGAGTCCTGGCGGTGGATCC
GGAGGCTCTGGGAGCTCTGCCAGCGGTGGCAGCACCTCCGAAAAGAGGGACCACATGGTGCTGCTCGAGT
ACGTCACAGCAGCTGGCATCACCGATGCCAGCTAAGAATTCAGATCCGCCCCTCTCCCTCCCCCCCCCCT
AACGTTACTGGCCGAAGCCGCTTGGAATAAGGCCGGTGTGCGTTTGTCTATATGTTATTTTCCACCATAT
TGCCGTCTTTTGGCAATGTGAGGGCCCGGAAACCTGGCCCTGTCTTCTTGACGAGCATTCCTAGGGGTCT
TTCCCCTCTCGCCAAAGGAATGCAAGGTCTGTTGAATGTCGTGAAGGAAGCAGTTCCTCTGGTAGCTTCT
TGAAGACAAACAACGTCTGTAGCGACCCTTTGCAGGCAGCGGAACCCCCCACCTGGCGACAGGTGCCTCT
GCGGCCAAAAGCCACGTGTATAAGATACACCTGCAAAGGCGGCACAACCCCAGTGCCACGTTGTGAGTTG
GATAGTTGTGGAAAGAGTCAAATGGCTCTCCTCAAGCGTATTCAACAAGGGGCTGAAGGATGCCCAGAAG
GTACCCCATTGTATGGGATCTGATCTGGGGCCTCGGTACACATGCTTTACATGTGTTTAGTCGAGGTTAA
AAAAACGTCTAGGCCCCCCGAACCACGGGGACGTGGTTTTCCTTTGAAAAACACGATGATAATATGGCCA
CAACCATGGTGAGCAAGGGCGAGGAGCTGTTCACCGGGGTGGTGCCCATCCTGGTCGAGCTGGACGGCGA
CGTAAACGGCCACAAGTTCAGCGTGAGGGGCGAGGGCGAGGGCGATGCCACCAACGGCAAGCTGACCCTG
AAGTTCATCTGCACCACCGGCAAGCTGCCCGTGCCCTGGCCCACCCTCGTGACCACCCTGAGCCACGGCG
TGCAGTGCTTCGCCCGCTACCCCGACCACATGAAGCAGCACGACTTCTTCAAGTCCGCCATGCCCGAAGG
CTACGTCCAGGAGCGCACCATCTTCTTCAAGGACGACGGCACCTACAAGACCCGCGCCGAGGTGAAGTTC
GAGGGCGACACCCTGGTGAACCGCATCGAGCTGAAGGGCGTCGACTTCAAGGAGGACGGCAACATCCTGG
GGCACAAGCTGGAGTACAACTTCAACAGCCACAACATCTATATCATGGCCGTCAAGCAGAAGAACGGCAT
CAAGGTGAACTTCAAGATCCGCCACAACGTGGAGGACGGCAGCGTGCAGCTCGCCGACCACTACCAGCAG
AACACCCCCATCGGCGACGGCCCCGTGCTGCTGCCCGACAGCCACTACCTGAGCACCCAGTCCGTGCTGA
GCAAAGACCCCAACGAGAAGCGCGATCACATGGTCCTGCTGGAGTTCCGCACCGCCGCCGGGATCACTCT
CGGCATGGACGAGCTGTACAAGTAAACCGGTGCTCGAGGTACCGATGAATAGCTAAGGTCGAGGCCGCAG
GTAAGTATCAAGGTTACAAGACAGGTTTAAGGAGACCAATAGAAACTGGGCTTGTCGAGACAGAGAAGAC
TCTTGCGTTTCTGATAGGCACCTATTGGTCTTACTGACATCCACTTTGCCTTTCTCTCCACAGGTGTCGA
CAATCAACCTCTGGATTACAAAATTTGTGAAAGATTGACTGGTATTCTTAACTATGTTGCTCCTTTTACG
CTATGTGGATACGCTGCTTTAATGCCTTTGTATCATGCTATTGCTTCCCGTATGGCTTTCATTTTCTCCT
CCTTGTATAAATCCTGGTTGCTGTCTCTTTATGAGGAGTTGTGGCCCGTTGTCAGGCAACGTGGCGTGGT
GTGCACTGTGTTTGCTGACGCAACCCCCACTGGTTGGGGCATTGCCACCACCTGTCAGCTCCTTTCCGGG
ACTTTCGCTTTCCCCCTCCCTATTGCCACGGCGGAACTCATCGCCGCCTGCCTTGCCCGCTGCTGGACAG
GGGCTCGGCTGTTGGGCACTGACAATTCCGTGGTGTTGTCGGGGAAGCTGACGTCCTTTCCATGGCTGCT
CGCCTGTGTTGCCACCTGGATTCTGCGCGGGACGTCCTTCTGCTACGTCCCTTCGGCCCTCAATCCAGCG
GACCTTCCTTCCCGCGGCCTGCTGCCGGCTCTGCGGCCTCTTCCGCGTCTTCGCCTTCGCCCTCAGACGA
GTCGGATCTCCCTTTGGGCCGCCTCCCCGCCTGGAATTCGAGCTCGGTACGATCAGCCTCGACTGTGCCT
TCTAGTTGCCAGCCATCTGTTGTTTGCCCCTCCCCCGTGCCTTCCTTGACCCTGGAAGGTGCCACTCCCA
CTGTCCTTTCCTAATAAAATGAGGAAATTGCATCGCATTGTCTGAGTAGGTGTCATTCTATTCTGGGGGG
TGGGGTGGGGCAGGACAGCAAGGGGGAGGATTGGGAAGACAATAGCCCAGCTTTTGTTCCCTTTAGTGAG
GGTTAATTGCGCGCTTGGCGTAATCATGGTCATAGCTGTTTCCTGTGTGAAATTGTTATCCGCTAATTCA
CTCCTCAGGTGCAGGCTGCCTATCAGAAGGTGGTGGCTGGTGTGGCCAATGCCCTGGCTCACAAATACCA
CTGAGATCTTTTTCCCTCTGCCAAAAATTATGGGGACATCATGAAGCCCCTTGAGCATCTGACTTCTGGC
TAATAAAGGAAATTTATTTTCATTGCAATAGTGTGTTGGAATTTTTTGTGTCTCTCACTCGGAAGGACAT
ATGGGAGGGCAAATCATTTAAAACATCAGAATGAGTATTTGGTTTAGAGTTTGGCAACATATGCCCATAT
GCTGGCTGCCATGAACAAAGGTTGGCTATAAAGAGGTCATCAGTATATGAAACAGCCCCCTGCTGTCCAT
TCCTTATTCCATAGAAAAGCCTTGACTTGAGGTTAGATTTTTTTTATATTTTGTTTTGTGTTATTTTTTT
CTTTAACATCCCTAAAATTTTCCTTACATGTTTTACTAGCCAGATTTTTCCTCCTCTCCTGACTACTCCC
AGTCATAGCTGTCCCTCTTCTCTTATGGAGATCGGCCGGCCGCCGGCGTCGACGCGCGCGGCCGCGGCGC
GCCGTTGCTGGCGTTTTTCCATAGGCTCCGCCCCCCTGACGAGCATCACAAAAATCGACGCTCAAGTCAG
AGGTGGCGAAACCCGACAGGACTATAAAGATACCAGGCGTTTCCCCCTGGAAGCTCCCTCGTGCGCTCTC
CTGTTCCGACCCTGCCGCTTACCGGATACCTGTCCGCCTTTCTCCCTTCGGGAAGCGTGGCGCTTTCTCA
TAGCTCACGCTGTAGGTATCTCAGTTCGGTGTAGGTCGTTCGCTCCAAGCTGGGCTGTGTGCACGAACCC
CCCGTTCAGCCCGACCGCTGCGCCTTATCCGGTAACTATCGTCTTGAGTCCAACCCGGTAAGACACGACT
TATCGCCACTGGCAGCAGCCACTGGTAACAGGATTAGCAGAGCGAGGTATGTAGGCGGTGCTACAGAGTT
CTTGAAGTGGTGGCCTAACTACGGCTACACTAGAAGAACAGTATTTGGTATCTGCGCTCTGCTGAAGCCA
GTTACCTTCGGAAAAAGAGTTGGTAGCTCTTGATCCGGCAAACAAACCACCGCTGGTAGCGGTGGTTTTT
TTGTTTGCAAGCAGCAGATTACGCGCAGAAAAAAAGGATCTCAAGAAGATCCTTTGATCTTTTCTACGGG
GTCTGACGCTCAGTGGAACGAAAACTCACGTTAAGGGATTTTGGTCATGAGATTATCAAAAAGGATCTTC
ACCTAGATCCTTTTAAATTAAAAATGAAGTTTTAAATCAATCTAAAGTATATATGAGTAAACTTGGTCTG
ACAGTTACCAATGCTTAATCAGTGAGGCACCTATCTCAGCGATCTGTCTATTTCGTTCATCCATAGTTGC
CTGACTCCCCGTCGTGTAGATAACTACGATACGGGAGGGCTTACCATCTGGCCCCAGTGCTGCAATGATA
CCGCGAGACCCACGCTCACCGGCTCCAGATTTATCAGCAATAAACCAGCCAGCCGGAAGGGCCGAGCGCA
GAAGTGGTCCTGCAACTTTATCCGCCTCCATCCAGTCTATTAATTGTTGCCGGGAAGCTAGAGTAAGTAG
TTCGCCAGTTAATAGTTTGCGCAACGTTGTTGCCATTGCTACAGGCATCGTGGTGTCACGCTCGTCGTTT
GGTATGGCTTCATTCAGCTCCGGTTCCCAACGATCAAGGCGAGTTACATGATCCCCCATGTTGTGCAAAA
AAGCGGTTAGCTCCTTCGGTCCTCCGATCGTTGTCAGAAGTAAGTTGGCCGCAGTGTTATCACTCATGGT
TATGGCAGCACTGCATAATTCTCTTACTGTCATGCCATCCGTAAGATGCTTTTCTGTGACTGGTGAGTAC
TCAACCAAGTCATTCTGAGAATAGTGTATGCGGCGACCGAGTTGCTCTTGCCCGGCGTCAATACGGGATA
ATACCGCGCCACATAGCAGAACTTTAAAAGTGCTCATCATTGGAAAACGTTCTTCGGGGCGAAAACTCTC
AAGGATCTTACCGCTGTTGAGATCCAGTTCGATGTAACCCACTCGTGCACCCAACTGATCTTCAGCATCT
TTTACTTTCACCAGCGTTTCTGGGTGAGCAAAAACAGGAAGGCAAAATGCCGCAAAAAAGGGAATAAGGG
CGACACGGAAATGTTGAATACTCATACTCTTCCTTTTTCAATATTATTGAAGCATTTATCAGGGTTATTG
TCTCATGAGCGGATACATATTTGAATGTATTTAGAAAAATAAACAAATAGGGGTTCCGCGCACATTTCCC
CGAAAAGTGCCACCTGACGTCTAAGAAACCATTATTATCATGACATTAACCTATAAAAATAGGCGTATCA
CGAGGCCCTTTCGTCTACGCGCGCGCCGGCGGCGCGCCGTCGACGGCCGGCCGCGGCCGC
